>Addgene plasmid #34680 | wt dynamin 1 pEGFP | addgene partial sequence | sequence record 42912 | EGFP-N 5'-CGTCGCCGTCCAGCTCGACCAG-3'
TGGTTGGCGACCGGTTAAACTAGCTGTCGACGAGGTTCCAAGGGGGGCCTGGGGCTCTCAGGACGGGATG
GACTTGCCTGACCCGATCGGCTGGGGACCCCGGGCGGGGCGCGGTTGGGGCGCGAGGGCACCTGAGGGGG
AGGGCCGAAAGGGTCAGGGGAAGCCCCCGGCCTGGAGGGCACGGGGGGCGCCCCCCCCAGGGCGGA
