>Addgene plasmid #34680 | wt dynamin 1 pEGFP | addgene partial sequence | sequence record 43497 | CMV-F 5'-CGCAAATGGGCGGTAGGCGTG-3'
AGTGAACCGNTCAGATCCGCTAGCGCTACCGGACTCAGATCTCGAGCTCANTTNTTCGAATTCTGCAGTC
GACGGTACCGCGGGCCCGGGATCCAAGGAGCCGCCGCCATGGAGTATGATGTTCCTGATTATGCTCATAT
GGGCAACCGCGGCATGGAAGATCTCATCCCGCTGGTCAACCGGCTGCAAGACGCCTTCTCTGCCATCGGC
CAGAACGCGGACCTCGACCTGCCGCAGATCGCTGTGGTGGGCGGCCAGAGCGCCGGCAAGAGCTCGGTGC
TCGAGAATTTCGTAGGCAGGGACTTCTTGCCTCGAGGATCTGGCATTGTTACCCGACGTCCCCTGGTCTT
GCAGCTGGTCAATGCAACCACAGAATATGCCGAGTTCCTGCACTGCAAGGGAAAGAAATTCACCGACTTC
GAGGAGGTGCGCCTTGAGATCGAGGCCGAGACCGACAGGGTCACCGGCACCAACAAGGGCATCTCGCCGG
TGCCTATCAACCTCCGCGTCTACTCGCCGCACGTGCTGAACCTGACCCTGGTGGACCTGCCCGGAATGAC
CAAGGTCCCGGTGGGGGACCAACCTCCCGACATCGAGTTCCAGATCCGAGACATGCTTATGCAGTTTGTC
ACCAAGGAGAACTGCCTCATCCTGGCCGTGTCCCCCGCCAACTCTGACCTGGCCAATTCTGACGCCCTCA
AGGTCGCCAAGGAGGTGGACCCCCAGGGCCAGCGCACCATCGGGGTCATCACCAAGCTGGACCTGATGGA
CGAGGGCACAGATGCCCGTGATGTGCTGGAGAACAAG
