[The description below was written by a language model from this plasmid's Addgene catalogue record.]
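Description:
wt dynamin 1 pEGFP is a mammalian expression plasmid built on the pEGFP-N1 backbone and carrying wild-type human dynamin 1 (recorded as the "ba" splice variant) fused at its C terminus to EGFP. It is propagated as a high-copy plasmid in standard E. coli cloning strains under kanamycin selection. The record provides no feature table, so the promoter, polyadenylation signal and origins are not explicitly listed. pEGFP-N1 vectors generally drive expression of an insert placed upstream of EGFP from the CMV immediate-early promoter. They also carry an SV40 polyadenylation signal, a pUC-type origin and a kanamycin/neomycin resistance cassette that can also support G418 selection in mammalian cells. The cloning sites, linker between dynamin and EGFP, and overall size are not stated.

Dynamin 1 is a large GTPase that self-assembles at the necks of budding clathrin-coated pits and promotes membrane fission. The EGFP fusion allows the protein's localisation and dynamics to be followed by fluorescence microscopy in transfected cells. Judging from the associated study's title, which concerns the requirement for dynamin self-assembly in clathrin-mediated endocytosis, this wild-type construct probably serves as the reference against which an assembly-incompetent mutant is compared.

One inconsistency in the catalogue entry is worth noting. The linked Entrez Gene record is DNM1L (the dynamin-related protein DRP1, involved in mitochondrial fission), whereas the plasmid name, insert name and publication all point to classical dynamin 1. The gene link is most likely a mis-annotation, and users should confirm the identity of the insert from the sequence.
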