Addgene plasmid #34680: wt dynamin 1 pEGFP
Depositing lab: Sandra Schmid. Depositing organization: Scripps California (The Scripps Research Institute). Publication: An assembly-incompetent mutant establishes a requirement for dynamin self-assembly in clathrin-mediated endocytosis in vivo. Song BD, Yarar D, Schmid SL. Mol Biol Cell. 2004 May;15(5):2243-52. Epub 2004 Mar 5. 10.1091/mbc.e04-01-0015 PubMed 15004222.
Backbone
  Vector backbone: pEGFP-N1
  Vector type: Mammalian Expression
Growth in bacteria
  Bacterial resistance: Kanamycin, 50 μg/mL
  Growth temperature: 37°C
  Growth strain: DH5alpha
  Copy number: High Copy
Gene/Insert
  Gene/Insert name: dynamin 1ba
  Species: H. sapiens (human)
  Entrez Gene: DNM1L (a.k.a. DLP1, DRP1, DVLP, DYMPLE, EMPF, EMPF1, HDYNIV, OPA5)
  Tag / fusion protein: EGFP (C terminal on insert)
Terms and licenses: Academic/Nonprofit Terms; Industry Terms: Not Available to Industry
How to cite: wt dynamin 1 pEGFP was a gift from Sandra Schmid (Addgene plasmid # 34680 ; http://n2t.net/addgene:34680 ; RRID:Addgene_34680)
